Addgene plasmid #149370: Cas9-sgRNA-A+B
Purpose: Expresses SpCas9 and two sgRNA targeting the lenti-CDDR reporter at two distal sites
Depositing lab: Tarek Abbas. Depositing organization: University of Virginia. Publication: A robust CRISPR-Cas9-based fluorescent reporter assay for the detection and quantification of DNA double-strand break repair. Eki R, She J, Parlak M, Benamar M, Du KP, Kumar P, Abbas T. Nucleic Acids Res. 2020 Oct 17. pii: 5929239. doi: 10.1093/nar/gkaa897. PubMed 33068408.
Backbone
  Vector backbone: pX330-U6-Chimeric_BB-CBh-hSpCas9
  Vector type: Mammalian Expression, CRISPR
  Selectable markers: Puromycin
Growth in bacteria
  Bacterial resistance: Ampicillin, 100 μg/mL
  Growth temperature: 37°C
  Growth strain: DH5alpha
  Copy number: Unknown
Gene/Insert 1
  Gene/Insert name: Cas9 (alt name: S. pyogenes Cas9)
  Insert size (bp): 4507
  Promoter: CBh
  Tag / fusion protein: 3xFLAG (N terminal on insert); SV40 NLS (N terminal on insert); Nucleoplasmin NLS (C terminal on insert)
  Cloning method: Restriction Enzyme; 5′ cloning site AgeI (not destroyed); 3′ cloning site EcoRI (not destroyed)
  Sequencing primers: 5′ agggatggttggttggtggg; 3′ CCAATCCTCCCCCTTGCTGT
Gene/Insert 2
  Gene/Insert name: sgRNA-A
  Insert size (bp): 102
  Promoter: U6
  Cloning method: Restriction Enzyme; 5′ cloning site BsmBI (destroyed during cloning); 3′ cloning site BsmBI (destroyed during cloning)
  Sequencing primers: 5′ hU6-F
Gene/Insert 3
  Gene/Insert name: sgRNA-B
  Insert size (bp): 102
  Promoter: U6
  Cloning method: Restriction Enzyme; 5′ cloning site NotI (not destroyed); 3′ cloning site BsrGI (not destroyed)
  Sequencing primers: 5′ hU6-F
Gene/Insert 4
  Gene/Insert name: Puromycin resistance (alt name: PuroR)
  Insert size (bp): 600
  Promoter: PGK
  Cloning method: Gibson Cloning
  Sequencing primers: 5′ cattctgcacgcttcaaaag
Terms and licenses: Academic/Nonprofit Terms; Industry Terms: Not Available to Industry
How to cite: Cas9-sgRNA-A+B was a gift from Tarek Abbas (Addgene plasmid # 149370 ; http://n2t.net/addgene:149370 ; RRID:Addgene_149370)
