[The description below was written by a language model from this plasmid's Addgene catalogue record and pLannotate feature annotations shown in this document.]
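Description:
Cas9-sgRNA-A+B is an all-in-one mammalian CRISPR expression plasmid of about 10.3 kb built on the pX330-U6-Chimeric_BB-CBh-hSpCas9 backbone. It is propagated in E. coli through a high-copy ColE1/pUC-type origin with ampicillin selection (AmpR under its own promoter). It also carries an f1 origin, which can support single-stranded DNA production. For selection of transfected mammalian cells, a mouse PGK promoter drives a puromycin N-acetyltransferase gene followed by a PGK polyadenylation signal. A single loxP site is annotated just upstream of this cassette; the record does not explain its role, and it may simply have been carried over from the source of the cassette.

The payload combines the nuclease and two guides on one molecule. Streptococcus pyogenes Cas9 is expressed from the CBh promoter, annotated here as a CMV enhancer, chicken β-actin promoter and hybrid intron, and is terminated by a bGH poly(A) signal. According to the catalogue fields, the protein has an N-terminal 3xFLAG tag and SV40 NLS; the C-terminal nucleoplasmin NLS also appears in the feature table. The annotation of Cas9 as N- and C-terminal portions reflects the annotation tool, as the two segments are contiguous. Two separate human U6 (RNA polymerase III) promoters, one upstream of the Cas9 cassette and one downstream of it, each drive an sgRNA with the S. pyogenes scaffold: sgRNA-A and sgRNA-B.

The two guides target distal sites in the lenti-CDDR fluorescent reporter, so co-expression with Cas9 cuts it at two positions. The plasmid is used with that reporter in an assay to detect and quantify DNA double-strand break repair in mammalian cells.
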