Features (pLannotate 1.2.2; 24 found; start..end, strand, type, name):
      1..241     +  promoter       U6 promoter: RNA polymerase III promoter for human U6 snRNA
    270..345     +  misc_RNA       gRNA scaffold: guide RNA scaffold for the Streptococcus pyogenes CRISPR/Cas9 system
    352..395     +  misc_RNA       gRNA scaffold (fragment): guide RNA scaffold for the Streptococcus pyogenes CRISPR/Cas9 system
    442..727     +  enhancer       CMV enhancer: human cytomegalovirus immediate early enhancer; contains an 18-bp deletion relative to the standard CMV enhancer
    729..1006    +  promoter       chicken β-actin promoter: No description available
   1007..1234    +  intron         hybrid intron: hybrid between chicken β-actin (CBA) and minute virus of mice (MMV) introns (Gray et al., 2011)
   1372..2973    +  CDS            Cas9(N): N-terminal portion of Streptococcus pyogenes Cas9 (Zetsche et al., 2015)
   2974..5472    +  CDS            Cas9(C): C-terminal portion of Streptococcus pyogenes Cas9 (Zetsche et al., 2015)
   5473..5520    +  CDS            nucleoplasmin NLS: bipartite nuclear localization signal from nucleoplasmin
   5554..5665    +  polyA_signal   bGH poly(A) signal: bovine growth hormone polyadenylation signal
   5792..6032    +  promoter       U6 promoter: RNA polymerase III promoter for human U6 snRNA
   6061..6136    +  misc_RNA       gRNA scaffold: guide RNA scaffold for the Streptococcus pyogenes CRISPR/Cas9 system
   6143..6186    +  misc_RNA       gRNA scaffold (fragment): guide RNA scaffold for the Streptococcus pyogenes CRISPR/Cas9 system
   6258..6291    -  protein_bind   loxP: Cre-mediated recombination occurs in the 8-bp core sequence (GCATACAT). Cre recombinase
   6352..6851    +  promoter       PGK promoter: mouse phosphoglycerate kinase 1 promoter
   6891..7490    +  CDS            PuroR (fragment): puromycin N-acetyltransferase; pac from Streptomyces; confers resistance to puromycin
   7568..7688    +  polyA_signal   PGK poly(A) signal (fragment): mouse phosphoglycerate kinase 1 polyadenylation signal
   7693..7744    -  misc_feature   bom (fragment): basis of mobility region from pBR322
   7763..8218    +  rep_origin     f1 ori (sequence partly withheld): f1 bacteriophage origin of replication; arrow indicates direction of (+) strand synthesis
   8219..8268    -  misc_feature   bom (fragment): basis of mobility region from pBR322
   8370..8405    -  CDS            rop (fragment): Rop protein, which maintains plasmids at low copy number; rop
   8500..8604    +  promoter       AmpR promoter: bla
   8605..9465    +  CDS            AmpR: β-lactamase; bla; confers resistance to ampicillin, carbenicillin, and related antibiotics
   9636..10224   +  rep_origin     ori: high-copy-number ColE1/pMB1/pBR322/pUC origin of replication
>Addgene plasmid #149370 | Cas9-sgRNA-A+B | addgene full sequence | sequence record 315474 | Addgene NGS Result
GAGGGCCTATTTCCCATGATTCCTTCATATTTGCATATACGATACAAGGCTGTTAGAGAGATAATTGGAA
TTAATTTGACTGTAAACACAAAGATATTAGTACAAAATACGTGACGTAGAAAGTAATAATTTCTTGGGTA
GTTTGCAGTTTTAAAATTATGTTTTAAAATGGACTATCATATGCTTACCGTAACTTGAAAGTATTTCGAT
TTCTTGGCTTTATATATCTTGTGGAAAGGACGAAACACCGGACGGCGGCGTGCTGCAGTGTTTTAGAGCT
AGAAATAGCAAGTTAAAATAAGGCTAGTCCGTTATCAACTTGAAAAAGTGGCACCGAGTCGGTGCTTTTT
TGTTTTAGAGCTAGAAATAGCAAGTTAAAATAAGGCTAGTCCGTTTTTAGCGCGTGCGCCAATTCTGCAG
ACAAATGGCTCTAGAGGTACCCGTTACATAACTTACGGTAAATGGCCCGCCTGGCTGACCGCCCAACGAC
CCCCGCCCATTGACGTCAATAGTAACGCCAATAGGGACTTTCCATTGACGTCAATGGGTGGAGTATTTAC
GGTAAACTGCCCACTTGGCAGTACATCAAGTGTATCATATGCCAAGTACGCCCCCTATTGACGTCAATGA
CGGTAAATGGCCCGCCTGGCATTGTGCCCAGTACATGACCTTATGGGACTTTCCTACTTGGCAGTACATC
TACGTATTAGTCATCGCTATTACCATGGTCGAGGTGAGCCCCACGTTCTGCTTCACTCTCCCCATCTCCC
CCCCCTCCCCACCCCCAATTTTGTATTTATTTATTTTTTAATTATTTTGTGCAGCGATGGGGGCGGGGGG
GGGGGGGGGGCGCGCGCCGGGGGGGGGGGGGGGGGGGGGGGGGGGGGGGGGGGSGRGGCGGAGAGGTGCG
GCGGCAGCCAATCAGAGCGGCGCGCTCCGAAAGTTTCCTTTTATGGCGAGGCGGCGGCGGCGGCGGCCCT
ATAAAAAGCGAAGCGCGCGGCGGGCGGGAGTCGCTGCGCGCTGCCTTCGCCCCGTGCCCCGCTCCGCCGC
CGCCTCGCGCCGCCCGCCCCGGCTCTGACTGACCGCGTTACTCCCACAGGTGAGCGGGCGGGACGGCCCT
TCTCCTCCGGGCTGTAATTAGCTGAGCAAGAGGTAAGGGTTTAAGGGATGGTTGGTTGGTGGGGTATTAA
TGTTTAATTACCTGGAGCACCTGCCTGAAATCACTTTTTTTCAGGTTGGACCGGTGCCACCATGGACTAT
AAGGACCACGACGGAGACTACAAGGATCATGATATTGATTACAAAGACGATGACGATAAGATGGCCCCAA
AGAAGAAGCGGAAGGTCGGTATCCACGGAGTCCCAGCAGCCGACAAGAAGTACAGCATCGGCCTGGACAT
CGGCACCAACTCTGTGGGCTGGGCCGTGATCACCGACGAGTACAAGGTGCCCAGCAAGAAATTCAAGGTG
CTGGGCAACACCGACCGGCACAGCATCAAGAAGAACCTGATCGGAGCCCTGCTGTTCGACAGCGGCGAAA
CAGCCGAGGCCACCCGGCTGAAGAGAACCGCCAGAAGAAGATACACCAGACGGAAGAACCGGATCTGCTA
TCTGCAAGAGATCTTCAGCAACGAGATGGCCAAGGTGGACGACAGCTTCTTCCACAGACTGGAAGAGTCC
TTCCTGGTGGAAGAGGATAAGAAGCACGAGCGGCACCCCATCTTCGGCAACATCGTGGACGAGGTGGCCT
ACCACGAGAAGTACCCCACCATCTACCACCTGAGAAAGAAACTGGTGGACAGCACCGACAAGGCCGACCT
GCGGCTGATCTATCTGGCCCTGGCCCACATGATCAAGTTCCGGGGCCACTTCCTGATCGAGGGCGACCTG
AACCCCGACAACAGCGACGTGGACAAGCTGTTCATCCAGCTGGTGCAGACCTACAACCAGCTGTTCGAGG
AAAACCCCATCAACGCCAGCGGCGTGGACGCCAAGGCCATCCTGTCTGCCAGACTGAGCAAGAGCAGACG
GCTGGAAAATCTGATCGCCCAGCTGCCCGGCGAGAAGAAGAATGGCCTGTTCGGAAACCTGATTGCCCTG
AGCCTGGGCCTGACCCCCAACTTCAAGAGCAACTTCGACCTGGCCGAGGATGCCAAACTGCAGCTGAGCA
AGGACACCTACGACGACGACCTGGACAACCTGCTGGCCCAGATCGGCGACCAGTACGCCGACCTGTTTCT
GGCCGCCAAGAACCTGTCCGACGCCATCCTGCTGAGCGACATCCTGAGAGTGAACACCGAGATCACCAAG
GCCCCCCTGAGCGCCTCTATGATCAAGAGATACGACGAGCACCACCAGGACCTGACCCTGCTGAAAGCTC
TCGTGCGGCAGCAGCTGCCTGAGAAGTACAAAGAGATTTTCTTCGACCAGAGCAAGAACGGCTACGCCGG
CTACATTGACGGCGGAGCCAGCCAGGAAGAGTTCTACAAGTTCATCAAGCCCATCCTGGAAAAGATGGAC
GGCACCGAGGAACTGCTCGTGAAGCTGAACAGAGAGGACCTGCTGCGGAAGCAGCGGACCTTCGACAACG
GCAGCATCCCCCACCAGATCCACCTGGGAGAGCTGCACGCCATTCTGCGGCGGCAGGAAGATTTTTACCC
ATTCCTGAAGGACAACCGGGAAAAGATCGAGAAGATCCTGACCTTCCGCATCCCCTACTACGTGGGCCCT
CTGGCCAGGGGAAACAGCAGATTCGCCTGGATGACCAGAAAGAGCGAGGAAACCATCACCCCCTGGAACT
TCGAGGAAGTGGTGGACAAGGGCGCTTCCGCCCAGAGCTTCATCGAGCGGATGACCAACTTCGATAAGAA
CCTGCCCAACGAGAAGGTGCTGCCCAAGCACAGCCTGCTGTACGAGTACTTCACCGTGTATAACGAGCTG
ACCAAAGTGAAATACGTGACCGAGGGAATGAGAAAGCCCGCCTTCCTGAGCGGCGAGCAGAAAAAGGCCA
TCGTGGACCTGCTGTTCAAGACCAACCGGAAAGTGACCGTGAAGCAGCTGAAAGAGGACTACTTCAAGAA
AATCGAGTGCTTCGACTCCGTGGAAATCTCCGGCGTGGAAGATCGGTTCAACGCCTCCCTGGGCACATAC
CACGATCTGCTGAAAATTATCAAGGACAAGGACTTCCTGGACAATGAGGAAAACGAGGACATTCTGGAAG
ATATCGTGCTGACCCTGACACTGTTTGAGGACAGAGAGATGATCGAGGAACGGCTGAAAACCTATGCCCA
CCTGTTCGACGACAAAGTGATGAAGCAGCTGAAGCGGCGGAGATACACCGGCTGGGGCAGGCTGAGCCGG
AAGCTGATCAACGGCATCCGGGACAAGCAGTCCGGCAAGACAATCCTGGATTTCCTGAAGTCCGACGGCT
TCGCCAACAGAAACTTCATGCAGCTGATCCACGACGACAGCCTGACCTTTAAAGAGGACATCCAGAAAGC
CCAGGTGTCCGGCCAGGGCGATAGCCTGCACGAGCACATTGCCAATCTGGCCGGCAGCCCCGCCATTAAG
AAGGGCATCCTGCAGACAGTGAAGGTGGTGGACGAGCTCGTGAAAGTGATGGGCCGGCACAAGCCCGAGA
ACATCGTGATCGAAATGGCCAGAGAGAACCAGACCACCCAGAAGGGACAGAAGAACAGCCGCGAGAGAAT
GAAGCGGATCGAAGAGGGCATCAAAGAGCTGGGCAGCCAGATCCTGAAAGAACACCCCGTGGAAAACACC
CAGCTGCAGAACGAGAAGCTGTACCTGTACTACCTGCAGAATGGGCGGGATATGTACGTGGACCAGGAAC
TGGACATCAACCGGCTGTCCGACTACGATGTGGACCATATCGTGCCTCAGAGCTTTCTGAAGGACGACTC
CATCGACAACAAGGTGCTGACCAGAAGCGACAAGAACCGGGGCAAGAGCGACAACGTGCCCTCCGAAGAG
GTCGTGAAGAAGATGAAGAACTACTGGCGGCAGCTGCTGAACGCCAAGCTGATTACCCAGAGAAAGTTCG
ACAATCTGACCAAGGCCGAGAGAGGCGGCCTGAGCGAACTGGATAAGGCCGGCTTCATCAAGAGACAGCT
GGTGGAAACCCGGCAGATCACAAAGCACGTGGCACAGATCCTGGACTCCCGGATGAACACTAAGTACGAC
GAGAATGACAAGCTGATCCGGGAAGTGAAAGTGATCACCCTGAAGTCCAAGCTGGTGTCCGATTTCCGGA
AGGATTTCCAGTTTTACAAAGTGCGCGAGATCAACAACTACCACCACGCCCACGACGCCTACCTGAACGC
CGTCGTGGGAACCGCCCTGATCAAAAAGTACCCTAAGCTGGAAAGCGAGTTCGTGTACGGCGACTACAAG
GTGTACGACGTGCGGAAGATGATCGCCAAGAGCGAGCAGGAAATCGGCAAGGCTACCGCCAAGTACTTCT
TCTACAGCAACATCATGAACTTTTTCAAGACCGAGATTACCCTGGCCAACGGCGAGATCCGGAAGCGGCC
TCTGATCGAGACAAACGGCGAAACCGGGGAGATCGTGTGGGATAAGGGCCGGGATTTTGCCACCGTGCGG
AAAGTGCTGAGCATGCCCCAAGTGAATATCGTGAAAAAGACCGAGGTGCAGACAGGCGGCTTCAGCAAAG
AGTCTATCCTGCCCAAGAGGAACAGCGATAAGCTGATCGCCAGAAAGAAGGACTGGGACCCTAAGAAGTA
CGGCGGCTTCGACAGCCCCACCGTGGCCTATTCTGTGCTGGTGGTGGCCAAAGTGGAAAAGGGCAAGTCC
AAGAAACTGAAGAGTGTGAAAGAGCTGCTGGGGATCACCATCATGGAAAGAAGCAGCTTCGAGAAGAATC
CCATCGACTTTCTGGAAGCCAAGGGCTACAAAGAAGTGAAAAAGGACCTGATCATCAAGCTGCCTAAGTA
CTCCCTGTTCGAGCTGGAAAACGGCCGGAAGAGAATGCTGGCCTCTGCCGGCGAACTGCAGAAGGGAAAC
GAACTGGCCCTGCCCTCCAAATATGTGAACTTCCTGTACCTGGCCAGCCACTATGAGAAGCTGAAGGGCT
CCCCCGAGGATAATGAGCAGAAACAGCTGTTTGTGGAACAGCACAAGCACTACCTGGACGAGATCATCGA
GCAGATCAGCGAGTTCTCCAAGAGAGTGATCCTGGCCGACGCTAATCTGGACAAAGTGCTGTCCGCCTAC
AACAAGCACCGGGATAAGCCCATCAGAGAGCAGGCCGAGAATATCATCCACCTGTTTACCCTGACCAATC
TGGGAGCCCCTGCCGCCTTCAAGTACTTTGACACCACCATCGACCGGAAGAGGTACACCAGCACCAAAGA
GGTGCTGGACGCCACCCTGATCCACCAGAGCATCACCGGCCTGTACGAGACACGGATCGACCTGTCTCAG
CTGGGAGGCGACAAAAGGCCGGCGGCCACGAAAAAGGCCGGCCAGGCAAAAAAGAAAAAGTAAGAATTCC
TAGAGCTCGCTGATCAGCCTCGACTGTGCCTTCTAGTTGCCAGCCATCTGTTGTTTGCCCCTCCCCCGTG
CCTTCCTTGACCCTGGAAGGTGCCACTCCCACTGTCCTTTCCTAATAAAATGAGGAAATTGCATCGCATT
GTCTGAGTAGGTGTCATTCTATTCTGGGGGGTGGGGTGGGGCAGGACAGCAAGGGGGAGGATTGGGAAGA
GAATAGCAGGCATGCTGGGGAGCGGCCGCTGCTGGCCTTTTGCTCACATGTGAGGGCCTATTTCCCATGA
TTCCTTCATATTTGCATATACGATACAAGGCTGTTAGAGAGATAATTGGAATTAATTTGACTGTAAACAC
AAAGATATTAGTACAAAATACGTGACGTAGAAAGTAATAATTTCTTGGGTAGTTTGCAGTTTTAAAATTA
TGTTTTAAAATGGACTATCATATGCTTACCGTAACTTGAAAGTATTTCGATTTCTTGGCTTTATATATCT
TGTGGAAAGGACGAAACACCGTAGCTGAAGCTCACGTTCAGTTTTAGAGCTAGAAATAGCAAGTTAAAAT
AAGGCTAGTCCGTTATCAACTTGAAAAAGTGGCACCGAGTCGGTGCTTTTTTGTTTTAGAGCTAGAAATA
GCAAGTTAAAATAAGGCTAGTCCGTTTTTAGCGCGTGCGCCAATTCTGCAGACAAATGTACAAGTAAGAA
TTCCGATCATATTCAATAACCCTTAATATAACTTCGTATAATGTATGCTATACGAAGTTATTAGGTCTGA
AGAGGAGTTTACGTCCAGCCAAGCTTAGGATCTCGACCTCGAAATTCTACCGGGTAGGGGAGGCGCTTTT
CCCAAGGCAGTCTGGAGCATGCGCTTTAGCAGCCCCGCTGGGCACTTGGCGCTACACAAGTGGCCTCTGG
CCTCGCACACATTCCACATCCACCGGTAGGCGCCAACCGGCTCCGTTCTTTGGTGGCCCCTTCGCGCCAC
CTTCTACTCCTCCCCTAGTCAGGAAGTTCCCCCCCGCCCCGCAGCTCGCGTCGTGCAGGACGTGACAAAT
GGAAGTAGCACGTCTCACTAGTCTCGTGCAGATGGACAGCACCGCTGAGCAATGGAAGCGGGTAGGCCTT
TGGGGCAGCGGCCAATAGCAGCTTTGCTCCTTCGCTTTCTGGGCTCAGAGGCTGGGAAGGGGTGGGTCCG
GGGGCGGGCTCAGGGGCGGGCTCAGGGGCGGGGCGGGCGCCCGAAGGTCCTCCGGAGGCCCGGCATTCTG
CACGCTTCAAAAGCGCACGTCTGCCGCGCTGTTCTCCTCTTCCTCATCTCCGGGCCTTTCGACCTGCATC
CATCTAGATCTCGAGCAGCTGAAGCTTACCATGACCGAGTACAAGCCCACGGTGCGCCTCGCCACCCGCG
ACGACGTCCCCAGGGCCGTACGCACCCTCGCCGCCGCGTTCGCCGACTACCCCGCCACGCGCCACACCGT
CGATCCGGACCGCCACATCGAGCGGGTCACCGAGCTGCAAGAACTCTTCCTCACGCGCGTCGGGCTCGAC
ATCGGCAAGGTGTGGGTCGCGGACGACGGCGCCGCGGTGGCGGTCTGGACCACGCCGGAGAGCGTCGAAG
CGGGGGCGGTGTTCGCCGAGATCGGCCCGCGCATGGCCGAGTTGAGCGGTTCCCGGCTGGCCGCGCAGCA
ACAGATGGAAGGCCTCCTGGCGCCGCACCGGCCCAAGGAGCCCGCGTGGTTCCTGGCCACCGTCGGCGTC
TCGCCCGACCACCAGGGCAAGGGTCTGGGCAGCGCCGTCGTGCTCCCCGGAGTGGAGGCGGCCGAGCGCG
CCGGGGTGCCCGCCTTCCTGGAGACCTCCGCGCCCCACAACCTCCCCTTCTACGAGCGGCTCGGCTTCAC
CGTCACCGCCGACGTCGAGGTGCCCGAAGGACCGCGCACCTGGTGCATGACCCGCAAGCCCGGTGCCTGA
CGCCCGCCCCACGACCCGCAGCGCCCGACCGAAAGGAGCGCACGACCCCATGCATCGATGATATCAGATC
CCCGGGATGCAGAAATTGATGATCTATTAAACAATAAAGATGTCCACTAAAATGGAAGTTTTTCCTGTCA
TACTTTGTTAAGAAGGGTGAGAACAGAGTACCTACATTTTGAATGGAAGGATTGGAGCGGCGCCTGATGC
GGTATTTTCTCCTTACGCATCTGTGCGGTATTTCACACCGCATA
[95 nt withheld, positions 7745-7839]
T
[46 nt withheld, positions 7841-7886]
C
[141 nt withheld, positions 7888-8028]
CCTTTGACGTTGGAGTCCACGTTCTTT
[37 nt withheld, positions 8056-8092]
ACTCTATCTCGGGCTATTCTTTTGATTTATAAGGGATTTTGCCGATTTCGGTCTATTGGTTAAAAAATGA
GCTGATTTAACAAAAATTTAACGCGAATTTTAACAAAATATTAACGTTTACAATTTTATGGTGCACTCTC
AGTACAATCTGCTCTGATGCCGCATAGTTAAGCCAGCCCCGACACCCGCCAACACCCGCTGACGCGCCCT
GACGGGCTTGTCTGCTCCCGGCATCCGCTTACAGACAAGCTGTGACCGTCTCCGGGAGCTGCATGTGTCA
GAGGTTTTCACCGTCATCACCGAAACGCGCGAGACGAAAGGGCCTCGTGATACGCCTATTTTTATAGGTT
AATGTCATGATAATAATGGTTTCTTAGACGTCAGGTGGCACTTTTCGGGGAAATGTGCGCGGAACCCCTA
TTTGTTTATTTTTCTAAATACATTCAAATATGTATCCGCTCATGAGACAATAACCCTGATAAATGCTTCA
ATAATATTGAAAAAGGAAGAGTATGAGTATTCAACATTTCCGTGTCGCCCTTATTCCCTTTTTTGCGGCA
TTTTGCCTTCCTGTTTTTGCTCACCCAGAAACGCTGGTGAAAGTAAAAGATGCTGAAGATCAGTTGGGTG
CACGAGTGGGTTACATCGAACTGGATCTCAACAGCGGTAAGATCCTTGAGAGTTTTCGCCCCGAAGAACG
TTTTCCAATGATGAGCACTTTTAAAGTTCTGCTATGTGGCGCGGTATTATCCCGTATTGACGCCGGGCAA
GAGCAACTCGGTCGCCGCATACACTATTCTCAGAATGACTTGGTTGAGTACTCACCAGTCACAGAAAAGC
ATCTTACGGATGGCATGACAGTAAGAGAATTATGCAGTGCTGCCATAACCATGAGTGATAACACTGCGGC
CAACTTACTTCTGACAACGATCGGAGGACCGAAGGAGCTAACCGCTTTTTTGCACAACATGGGGGATCAT
GTAACTCGCCTTGATCGTTGGGAACCGGAGCTGAATGAAGCCATACCAAACGACGAGCGTGACACCACGA
TGCCTGTAGCAATGGCAACAACGTTGCGCAAACTATTAACTGGCGAACTACTTACTCTAGCTTCCCGGCA
ACAATTAATAGACTGGATGGAGGCGGATAAAGTTGCAGGACCACTTCTGCGCTCGGCCCTTCCGGCTGGC
TGGTTTATTGCTGATAAATCTGGAGCCGGTGAGCGTGGAAGCCGCGGTATCATTGCAGCACTGGGGCCAG
ATGGTAAGCCCTCCCGTATCGTAGTTATCTACACGACGGGGAGTCAGGCAACTATGGATGAACGAAATAG
ACAGATCGCTGAGATAGGTGCCTCACTGATTAAGCATTGGTAACTGTCAGACCAAGTTTACTCATATATA
CTTTAGATTGATTTAAAACTTCATTTTTAATTTAAAAGGATCTAGGTGAAGATCCTTTTTGATAATCTCA
TGACCAAAATCCCTTAACGTGAGTTTTCGTTCCACTGAGCGTCAGACCCCGTAGAAAAGATCAAAGGATC
TTCTTGAGATCCTTTTTTTCTGCGCGTAATCTGCTGCTTGCAAACAAAAAAACCACCGCTACCAGCGGTG
GTTTGTTTGCCGGATCAAGAGCTACCAACTCTTTTTCCGAAGGTAACTGGCTTCAGCAGAGCGCAGATAC
CAAATACTGTTCTTCTAGTGTAGCCGTAGTTAGGCCACCACTTCAAGAACTCTGTAGCACCGCCTACATA
CCTCGCTCTGCTAATCCTGTTACCAGTGGCTGCTGCCAGTGGCGATAAGTCGTGTCTTACCGGGTTGGAC
TCAAGACGATAGTTACCGGATAAGGCGCAGCGGTCGGGCTGAACGGGGGGTTCGTGCACACAGCCCAGCT
TGGAGCGAACGACCTACACCGAACTGAGATACCTACAGCGTGAGCTATGAGAAAGCGCCACGCTTCCCGA
AGGGAGAAAGGCGGACAGGTATCCGGTAAGCGGCAGGGTCGGAACAGGAGAGCGCACGAGGGAGCTTCCA
GGGGGAAACGCCTGGTATCTTTATAGTCCTGTCGGGTTTCGCCACCTCTGACTTGAGCGTCGATTTTTGT
GATGCTCGTCAGGGGGGCGGAGCCTATGGAAAAACGCCAGCAACGCGGCCTTTTTACGGTTCCTGGCCTT
TTGCTGGCCTTTTGCTCACATGT
